>Addgene plasmid #76699 | CAMKK2 gRNA (BRDN0001146379) | addgene full sequence | sequence record 186332 | Addgene Assembled Sequence
CCCGGGTGCAAAGATGGATAAAGTTTTAAACAGAGAGGAATCTTTGCAGCTAATGGACCTTCTAGGTCTT
GAAAGGAGTGGGAATTGGCTCCGGTGCCCGTCAGTGGGCAGAGCGCACATCGCCCACAGTCCCCGAGAAG
TTGGGGGGAGGGGTCGGCAATTGATCCGGTGCCTAGAGAAGGTGGCGCGGGGTAAACTGGGAAAGTGATG
TCGTGTACTGGCTCCGCCTTTTTCCCGAGGGTGGGGGAGAACCGTATATAAGTGCAGTAGTCGCCGTGAA
CGTTCTTTTTCGCAACGGGTTTGCCGCCAGAACACAGGTAAGTGCCGTGTGTGGTTCCCGCGGGCCTGGC
CTCTTTACGGGTTATGGCCCTTGCGTGCCTTGAATTACTTCCACCTGGCTGCAGTACGTGATTCTTGATC
CCGAGCTTCGGGTTGGAAGTGGGTGGGAGAGTTCGAGGCCTTGCGCTTAAGGAGCCCCTTCGCCTCGTGC
TTGAGTTGAGGCCTGGCCTGGGCGCTGGGGCCGCCGCGTGCGAATCTGGTGGCACCTTCGCGCCTGTCTC
GCTGCTTTCGATAAGTCTCTAGCCATTTAAAATTTTTGATGACCTGCTGCGACGCTTTTTTTCTGGCAAG
ATAGTCTTGTAAATGCGGGCCAAGATCTGCACACTGGTATTTCGGTTTTTGGGGCCGCGGGCGGCGACGG
GGCCCGTGCGTCCCAGCGCACATGTTCGGCGAGGCGGGGCCTGCGAGCGCGGCCACCGAGAATCGGACGG
GGGTAGTCTCAAGCTGGCCGGCCTGCTCTGGTGCCTGGCCTCGCGCCGCCGTGTATCGCCCCGCCCTGGG
CGGCAAGGCTGGCCCGGTCGGCACCAGTTGCGTGAGCGGAAAGATGGCCGCTTCCCGGCCCTGCTGCAGG
GAGCTCAAAATGGAGGACGCGGCGCTCGGGAGAGCGGGCGGGTGAGTCACCCACACAAAGGAAAAGGGCC
TTTCCGTCCTCAGCCGTCGCTTCATGTGACTCCACGGAGTACCGGGCGCCGTCCAGGCACCTCGATTAGT
TCTCGAGCTTTTGGAGTACGTCGTCTTTAGGTTGGGGGGAGGGGTTTTATGCGATGGAGTTTCCCCACAC
TGAGTGGGTGGAGACTGAAGTTAGGCCAGCTTGGCACTTGATGTAATTCTCCTTGGAATTTGCCCTTTTT
GAGTTTGGATCTTGGTTCATTCTCAAGCCTCAGACAGTGGTTCAAAGTTTTTTTCTTCCATTTCAGGTGT
CGTGACGTACGGCCACCATGACCGAGTACAAGCCCACGGTGCGCCTCGCCACCCGCGACGACGTCCCCAG
GGCCGTACGCACCCTCGCCGCCGCGTTCGCCGACTACCCCGCCACGCGCCACACCGTCGATCCGGACCGC
CACATCGAGCGGGTCACCGAGCTGCAAGAACTCTTCCTCACGCGCGTCGGGCTCGACATCGGCAAGGTGT
GGGTCGCGGACGACGGCGCCGCCGTGGCGGTCTGGACCACGCCGGAGAGCGTCGAAGCGGGGGCGGTGTT
CGCCGAGATCGGCCCGCGCATGGCCGAGTTGAGCGGTTCCCGGCTGGCCGCGCAGCAACAGATGGAAGGC
CTCCTGGCGCCGCACCGGCCCAAGGAGCCCGCGTGGTTCCTGGCCACCGTCGGAGTCTCGCCCGACCACC
AGGGCAAGGGTCTGGGCAGCGCCGTCGTGCTCCCCGGAGTGGAGGCGGCCGAGCGCGCCGGGGTGCCCGC
CTTCCTGGAGACCTCCGCGCCCCGCAACCTCCCCTTCTACGAGCGGCTCGGCTTCACCGTCACCGCCGAC
GTCGAGGTGCCCGAAGGACCGCGCACCTGGTGCATGACCCGCAAGCCCGGTGCCTGAACGCGTTAAGTCG
ACAATCAACCTCTGGATTACAAAATTTGTGAAAGATTGACTGGTATTCTTAACTATGTTGCTCCTTTTAC
GCTATGTGGATACGCTGCTTTAATGCCTTTGTATCATGCTATTGCTTCCCGTATGGCTTTCATTTTCTCC
TCCTTGTATAAATCCTGGTTGCTGTCTCTTTATGAGGAGTTGTGGCCCGTTGTCAGGCAACGTGGCGTGG
TGTGCACTGTGTTTGCTGACGCAACCCCCACTGGTTGGGGCATTGCCACCACCTGTCAGCTCCTTTCCGG
GACTTTCGCTTTCCCCCTCCCTATTGCCACGGCGGAACTCATCGCCGCCTGCCTTGCCCGCTGCTGGACA
GGGGCTCGGCTGTTGGGCACTGACAATTCCGTGGTGTTGTCGGGGAAATCATCGTCCTTTCCTTGGCTGC
TCGCCTGTGTTGCCACCTGGATTCTGCGCGGGACGTCCTTCTGCTACGTCCCTTCGGCCCTCAATCCAGC
GGACCTTCCTTCCCGCGGCCTGCTGCCGGCTCTGCGGCCTCTTCCGCGTCTTCGCCTTCGCCCTCAGACG
AGTCGGATCTCCCTTTGGGCCGCCTCCCCGCGTCGACTTTAAGACCAATGACTTACAAGGCAGCTGTAGA
TCTTAGCCACTTTTTAAAAGAAAAGGGGGGACTGGAAGGGCTAATTCACTCCCAACGAAGACAAGATCTG
CTTTTTGCTTGTACTGGGTCTCTCTGGTTAGACCAGATCTGAGCCTGGGAGCTCTCTGGCTAACTAGGGA
ACCCACTGCTTAAGCCTCAATAAAGCTTGCCTTGAGTGCTTCAAGTAGTGTGTGCCCGTCTGTTGTGTGA
CTCTGGTAACTAGAGATCCCTCAGACCCTTTTAGTCAGTGTGGAAAATCTCTAGCAGTACGTATAGTAGT
TCATGTCATCTTATTATTCAGTATTTATAACTTGCAAAGAAATGAATATCAGAGAGTGAGAGGAACTTGT
TTATTGCAGCTTATAATGGTTACAAATAAAGCAATAGCATCACAAATTTCACAAATAAAGCATTTTTTTC
ACTGCATTCTAGTTGTGGTTTGTCCAAACTCATCAATGTATCTTATCATGTCTGGCTCTAGCTATCCCGC
CCCTAACTCCGCCCATCCCGCCCCTAACTCCGCCCAGTTCCGCCCATTCTCCGCCCCATGGCTGACTAAT
TTTTTTTATTTATGCAGAGGCCGAGGCCGCCTCGGCCTCTGAGCTATTCCAGAAGTAGTGAGGAGGCTTT
TTTGGAGGCCTAGGGACGTACCCAATTCGCCCTATAGTGAGTCGTATTACGCGCGCTCACTGGCCGTCGT
TTTACAACGTCGTGACTGGGAAAACCCTGGCGTTACCCAACTTAATCGCCTTGCAGCACATCCCCCTTTC
GCCAGCTGGCGTAATAGCGAAGAGGCCCGCACCGATCGCCCTTCCCAACAGTTGCGCAGCCTGAATGGCG
AATGGG
[124 nt withheld, positions 3367-3490]
C
[91 nt withheld, positions 3492-3582]
A
[49 nt withheld, positions 3584-3632]
CCTTTGACGTTGGAGTCCACGTTCTTT
[37 nt withheld, positions 3660-3696]
ACCCTATCTCGGTCTATTCTTTTGATTTATAAGGGATTTTGCCGATTTCGGCCTATTGGTTAAAAAATGA
GCTGATTTAACAAAAATTTAACGCGAATTTTAACAAAATATTAACGCTTACAATTTAGGTGGCACTTTTC
GGGGAAATGTGCGCGGAACCCCTATTTGTTTATTTTTCTAAATACATTCAAATATGTATCCGCTCATGAG
ACAATAACCCTGATAAATGCTTCAATAATATTGAAAAAGGAAGAGTATGAGTATTCAACATTTCCGTGTC
GCCCTTATTCCCTTTTTTGCGGCATTTTGCCTTCCTGTTTTTGCTCACCCAGAAACGCTGGTGAAAGTAA
AAGATGCTGAAGATCAGTTGGGTGCACGAGTGGGTTACATCGAACTGGATCTCAACAGCGGTAAGATCCT
TGAGAGTTTTCGCCCCGAAGAACGTTTTCCAATGATGAGCACTTTTAAAGTTCTGCTATGTGGCGCGGTA
TTATCCCGTATTGACGCCGGGCAAGAGCAACTCGGTCGCCGCATACACTATTCTCAGAATGACTTGGTTG
AGTACTCACCAGTCACAGAAAAGCATCTTACGGATGGCATGACAGTAAGAGAATTATGCAGTGCTGCCAT
AACCATGAGTGATAACACTGCGGCCAACTTACTTCTGACAACGATCGGAGGACCGAAGGAGCTAACCGCT
TTTTTGCACAACATGGGGGATCATGTAACTCGCCTTGATCGTTGGGAACCGGAGCTGAATGAAGCCATAC
CAAACGACGAGCGTGACACCACGATGCCTGTAGCAATGGCAACAACGTTGCGCAAACTATTAACTGGCGA
ACTACTTACTCTAGCTTCCCGGCAACAATTAATAGACTGGATGGAGGCGGATAAAGTTGCAGGACCACTT
CTGCGCTCGGCCCTTCCGGCTGGCTGGTTTATTGCTGATAAATCTGGAGCCGGTGAGCGTGGGTCTCGCG
GTATCATTGCAGCACTGGGGCCAGATGGTAAGCCCTCCCGTATCGTAGTTATCTACACGACGGGGAGTCA
GGCAACTATGGATGAACGAAATAGACAGATCGCTGAGATAGGTGCCTCACTGATTAAGCATTGGTAACTG
TCAGACCAAGTTTACTCATATATACTTTAGATTGATTTAAAACTTCATTTTTAATTTAAAAGGATCTAGG
TGAAGATCCTTTTTGATAATCTCATGACCAAAATCCCTTAACGTGAGTTTTCGTTCCACTGAGCGTCAGA
CCCCGTAGAAAAGATCAAAGGATCTTCTTGAGATCCTTTTTTTCTGCGCGTAATCTGCTGCTTGCAAACA
AAAAAACCACCGCTACCAGCGGTGGTTTGTTTGCCGGATCAAGAGCTACCAACTCTTTTTCCGAAGGTAA
CTGGCTTCAGCAGAGCGCAGATACCAAATACTGTTCTTCTAGTGTAGCCGTAGTTAGGCCACCACTTCAA
GAACTCTGTAGCACCGCCTACATACCTCGCTCTGCTAATCCTGTTACCAGTGGCTGCTGCCAGTGGCGAT
AAGTCGTGTCTTACCGGGTTGGACTCAAGACGATAGTTACCGGATAAGGCGCAGCGGTCGGGCTGAACGG
GGGGTTCGTGCACACAGCCCAGCTTGGAGCGAACGACCTACACCGAACTGAGATACCTACAGCGTGAGCT
ATGAGAAAGCGCCACGCTTCCCGAAGGGAGAAAGGCGGACAGGTATCCGGTAAGCGGCAGGGTCGGAACA
GGAGAGCGCACGAGGGAGCTTCCAGGGGGAAACGCCTGGTATCTTTATAGTCCTGTCGGGTTTCGCCACC
TCTGACTTGAGCGTCGATTTTTGTGATGCTCGTCAGGGGGGCGGAGCCTATGGAAAAACGCCAGCAACGC
GGCCTTTTTACGGTTCCTGGCCTTTTGCTGGCCTTTTGCTCACATGTTCTTTCCTGCGTTATCCCCTGAT
TCTGTGGATAACCGTATTACCGCCTTTGAGTGAGCTGATACCGCTCGCCGCAGCCGAACGACCGAGCGCA
GCGAGTCAGTGAGCGAGGAAGCGGAAGAGCGCCCAATACGCAAACCGCCTCTCCCCGCGCGTTGGCCGAT
TCATTAATGCAGCTGGCACGACAGGTTTCCCGACTGGAAAGCGGGCAGTGAGCGCAACGCAATTAATGTG
AGTTAGCTCACTCATTAGGCACCCCAGGCTTTACACTTTATGCTTCCGGCTCGTATGTTGTGTGGAATTG
TGAGCGGATAACAATTTCACACAGGAAACAGCTATGACCATGATTACGCCAAGCGCGCAATTAACCCTCA
CTAAAGGGAACAAAAGCTGGAGCTGCAAGCTTAATGTAGTCTTATGCAATACTCTTGTAGTCTTGCAACA
TGGTAACGATGAGTTAGCAACATGCCTTACAAGGAGAGAAAAAGCACCGTGCATGCCGATTGGTGGAAGT
AAGGTGGTACGATCGTGCCTTATTAGGAAGGCAACAGACGGGTCTGACATGGATTGGACGAACCACTGAA
TTGCCGCATTGCAGAGATATTGTATTTAAGTGCCTAGCTCGATACATAAACGGGTCTCTCTGGTTAGACC
AGATCTGAGCCTGGGAGCTCTCTGGCTAACTAGGGAACCCACTGCTTAAGCCTCAATAAAGCTTGCCTTG
AGTGCTTCAAGTAGTGTGTGCCCGTCTGTTGTGTGACTCTGGTAACTAGAGATCCCTCAGACCCTTTTAG
TCAGTGTGGAAAATCTCTAGCAGTGGCGCCCGAACAGGGACTTGAAAGCGAAAGGGAAACCAGAGGAGCT
CTCTCGACGCAGGACTCGGCTTGCTGAAGCGCGCACGGCAAGAGGCGAGGGGCGGCGACTGGTGAGTACG
CCAAAAATTTTGACTAGCGGAGGCTAGAAGGAGAGAGATGGGTGCGAGAGCGTCAGTATTAAGCGGGGGA
GAATTAGATCGCGATGGGAAAAAATTCGGTTAAGGCCAGGGGGAAAGAAAAAATATAAATTAAAACATAT
AGTATGGGCAAGCAGGGAGCTAGAACGATTCGCAGTTAATCCTGGCCTGTTAGAAACATCAGAAGGCTGT
AGACAAATACTGGGACAGCTACAACCATCCCTTCAGACAGGATCAGAAGAACTTAGATCATTATATAATA
CAGTAGCAACCCTCTATTGTGTGCATCAAAGGATAGAGATAAAAGACACCAAGGAAGCTTTAGACAAGAT
AGAGGAAGAGCAAAACAAAAGTAAGACCACCGCACAGCAAGCGGCCGCTGATCTTCAGACCTGGAGGAGG
AGATATGAGGGACAATTGGAGAAGTGAATTATATAAATATAAAGTAGTAAAAATTGAACCATTAGGAGTA
GCACCCACCAAGGCAAAGAGAAGAGTGGTGCAGAGAGAAAAAAGAGCAGTGGGAATAGGAGCTTTGTTCC
TTGGGTTCTTGGGAGCAGCAGGAAGCACTATGGGCGCAGCGTCAATGACGCTGACGGTACAGGCCAGACA
ATTATTGTCTGGTATAGTGCAGCAGCAGAACAATTTGCTGAGGGCTATTGAGGCGCAACAGCATCTGTTG
CAACTCACAGTCTGGGGCATCAAGCAGCTCCAGGCAAGAATCCTGGCTGTGGAAAGATACCTAAAGGATC
AACAGCTCCTGGGGATTTGGGGTTGCTCTGGAAAACTCATTTGCACCACTGCTGTGCCTTGGAATGCTAG
TTGGAGTAATAAATCTCTGGAACAGATTTGGAATCACACGACCTGGATGGAGTGGGACAGAGAAATTAAC
AATTACACAAGCTTAATACACTCCTTAATTGAAGAATCGCAAAACCAGCAAGAAAAGAATGAACAAGAAT
TATTGGAATTAGATAAATGGGCAAGTTTGTGGAATTGGTTTAACATAACAAATTGGCTGTGGTATATAAA
ATTATTCATAATGATAGTAGGAGGCTTGGTAGGTTTAAGAATAGTTTTTGCTGTACTTTCTATAGTGAAT
AGAGTTAGGCAGGGATATTCACCATTATCGTTTCAGACCCACCTCCCAACCCCGAGGGGACCCAGAGAGG
GCCTATTTCCCATGATTCCTTCATATTTGCATATACGATACAAGGCTGTTAGAGAGATAATTAGAATTAA
TTTGACTGTAAACACAAAGATATTAGTACAAAATACGTGACGTAGAAAGTAATAATTTCTTGGGTAGTTT
GCAGTTTTAAAATTATGTTTTAAAATGGACTATCATATGCTTACCGTAACTTGAAAGTATTTCGATTTCT
TGGCTTTATATATCTTGTGGAAAGGACGAAACACCGTGTTCGAACTGGTCAACCAAGTTTTAGAGCTAGA
AATAGCAAGTTAAAATAAGGCTAGTCCGTTATCAACTTGAAAAAGTGGCACCGAGTCGGTGCTTTTTTAA
GCTTGGCGTAACTAGATCTTGAGACAAATGGCAGTATTCATCCACAATTTTAAAAGAAAAGGGGGGATTG
GGGGGTACAGTGCAGGGGAAAGAATAGTAGACATAATAGCAACAGACATACAAACTAAAGAATTACAAAA
ACAAATTACAAAAATTCAAAATTTTCGGGTTTATTACAGGGACAGCAGAGATCCACTTTGGCGCCGGCTC
GAGGGGG
Features (pLannotate 1.2.2; 29 found; start..end, strand, type, name):
     14..80      +  CDS            small t antigen (fragment): SV40 (simian virus 40) small t antigen
    106..317     +  promoter       EF-1α core promoter: core promoter for human elongation factor EF-1α
    318..1256    +  intron         EF-1α intron A: intron upstream of the start codon of human EF-1α
   1278..1877    +  CDS            PuroR (fragment): puromycin N-acetyltransferase; pac from Streptomyces; confers resistance to puromycin
   1893..2481    +  misc_feature   WPRE: woodchuck hepatitis virus posttranscriptional regulatory element
   2532..2551    +  misc_feature   cPPT/CTS (fragment): central polypurine tract and central termination sequence of HIV-1
   2553..2786    +  LTR            3' LTR (ΔU3): self-inactivating 3' long terminal repeat (LTR) from HIV-1
   2864..2985    +  polyA_signal   SV40 poly(A) signal: SV40 polyadenylation signal
   3025..3160    +  rep_origin     SV40 ori: SV40 origin of replication
   3181..3199    -  promoter       T7 promoter: promoter for bacteriophage T7 RNA polymerase
   3207..3362    +  CDS            lacZα (fragment): LacZα fragment of β-galactosidase; lacZ fragment
   3367..3795    +  rep_origin     f1 ori (sequence partly withheld): f1 bacteriophage origin of replication; arrow indicates direction of (+) strand synthesis
   3848..3952    +  promoter       AmpR promoter: bla
   3953..4813    +  CDS            AmpR: β-lactamase; bla; confers resistance to ampicillin, carbenicillin, and related antibiotics
   4984..5572    +  rep_origin     ori: high-copy-number ColE1/pMB1/pBR322/pUC origin of replication
   5755..5847    +  CDS            lacI (fragment): lac repressor; lacI; The lac repressor binds to the lac operator to inhibit transcription in E. coli. This inhibition can be relieved by adding lactose or isopropyl-β-D-thiogalactopyranoside (IPTG).
   5860..5881    +  protein_bind   CAP binding site: CAP binding activates transcription in the presence of cAMP. E. coli catabolite activator protein
   5896..5926    +  promoter       lac promoter: promoter for the E. coli lac operon
   5934..5950    +  protein_bind   lac operator: The lac repressor binds to the lac operator to inhibit transcription in E. coli. This inhibition can be relieved by adding lactose or isopropyl-β-D-thiogalactopyranoside (IPTG). lac repressor encoded by lacI
   5995..6013    +  promoter       T3 promoter: promoter for bacteriophage T3 RNA polymerase
   6041..6267    +  promoter       RSV promoter: Rous sarcoma virus enhancer/promoter
   6268..6448    +  LTR            5' LTR (truncated): truncated 5' long terminal repeat (LTR) from HIV-1
   6495..6620    +  misc_feature   HIV-1 Ψ: packaging signal of human immunodeficiency virus type 1
   6604..6967    +  CDS            HIV-1 gag (fragment): gag protein from human immunodeficiency virus 1; gag
   7113..7346    +  misc_feature   RRE: The Rev response element (RRE) of HIV-1 allows for Rev-dependent mRNA export from the nucleus to the cytoplasm.
   7723..7749    +  CDS            Rev (fragment): human immunodeficiency virus 1 (HIV-1) Rev protein; rev; enhances nuclear export of unspliced and incompletely spliced viral mRNAs
   7753..7993    +  promoter       U6 promoter: RNA polymerase III promoter for human U6 snRNA
   8023..8098    +  misc_RNA       gRNA scaffold: guide RNA scaffold for the Streptococcus pyogenes CRISPR/Cas9 system
   8154..8271    +  misc_feature   cPPT/CTS: central polypurine tract and central termination sequence of HIV-1
