[The description below was written by a language model from this plasmid's Addgene catalogue record and pLannotate feature annotations shown in this document.]
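Description:
CAMKK2 gRNA (BRDN0001146379) is a third-generation lentiviral CRISPR guide plasmid built on the lentiGuide-Puro backbone and designed to knock out human CAMKK2, which encodes calcium/calmodulin-dependent protein kinase kinase 2. It is propagated in E. coli as a high-copy plasmid through a ColE1/pUC-type origin with ampicillin selection (β-lactamase). The backbone also carries an f1 origin, an SV40 origin and poly(A) signal, and remnants of lac and T7/T3 cloning-vector sequences.

The lentiviral transfer cassette begins with an RSV promoter fused to a truncated HIV-1 5' LTR, which makes genomic RNA production Tat-independent. This is followed by the Ψ packaging signal with a partial gag region, the Rev response element for Rev-dependent nuclear export, and a cPPT/CTS element that aids nuclear import of the proviral DNA. A ΔU3 self-inactivating 3' LTR closes the cassette.

Within this frame, a human U6 RNA polymerase III promoter drives a 20-nt CAMKK2-specific spacer joined to the Streptococcus pyogenes Cas9 guide RNA scaffold. The guide was designed against multiple CAMKK2 RefSeq transcript variants. Downstream, the EF-1α core promoter with its intron A expresses puromycin N-acetyltransferase, so transduced mammalian cells can be selected with puromycin, and a WPRE enhances transcript expression.

The plasmid does not encode Cas9, so it must be paired with a separate Cas9 vector such as lentiCas9-Blast or used in cells that already express Cas9. It is an individual clone corresponding to a human kinome gRNA library and suits targeted loss-of-function studies of CAMKK2.
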