Addgene plasmid #76699: CAMKK2 gRNA (BRDN0001146379)
Purpose: 3rd generation lentiviral gRNA plasmid targeting human CAMKK2
Depositing lab: John Doench & David Root. Depositing organization: Broad Institute. Publication: Optimized sgRNA design to maximize activity and minimize off-target effects of CRISPR-Cas9. Doench JG, Fusi N, Sullender M, Hegde M, Vaimberg EW, Donovan KF, Smith I, Tothova Z, Wilen C, Orchard R, Virgin HW, Listgarten J, Root DE. Nat Biotechnol. 2016 Jan 18. doi: 10.1038/nbt.3437. PubMed 26780180.
Backbone
  Vector backbone: lentiGuide-Puro
  Backbone manufacturer: Zhang Lab (Addgene plasmid # 52963)
  Vector type: Mammalian Expression, Lentiviral, CRISPR
  Selectable markers: Puromycin
Growth in bacteria
  Bacterial resistance: Ampicillin, 100 μg/mL
  Growth temperature: 37°C
  Growth strain: DH5alpha
  Copy number: High Copy
Gene/Insert
  Gene/Insert name: CAMKK2 (alt names: CAMKK2; NM_001270485.1)
  gRNA/shRNA sequence: TGTTCGAACTGGTCAACCAA
  Species: H. sapiens (human)
  Entrez Gene: CAMKK2 (a.k.a. CAMKK, CAMKKB)
  Promoter: hU6
  Cloning method: Unknown
  Sequencing primers: 5′ U6-F; 3′ pS2-R
Terms and licenses: Academic/Nonprofit Terms; Industry Terms: Not Available to Industry
Depositor comments: The gRNA was designed to target the following Genbank reference sequence(s): NM_001270485.1,NM_001270486.1,NM_006549.3,NM_153499.2,NM_153500.1,NM_172214.2,NM_172215.2,NM_172216.1,NM_172226.2. Note that this plasmid does NOT contain Cas9. It should be used in conjunction with lentiCas9-Blast (Addgene #52962) or otherwise with cell lines already expressing Cas9. Browse the full kinome gRNA library at http://www.addgene.org/pooled-library/broadgpp-human-kinome/ or visit http://www.broadinstitute.org/rnai/public/ for detailed protocols and information.
How to cite: CAMKK2 gRNA (BRDN0001146379) was a gift from John Doench & David Root (Addgene plasmid # 76699 ; http://n2t.net/addgene:76699 ; RRID:Addgene_76699)
