>Addgene plasmid #76699 | CAMKK2 gRNA (BRDN0001146379) | depositor partial sequence | sequence record 144159 | Target Sequence
TGTTCGAACTGGTCAACCAA
