>Addgene plasmid #76699 | CAMKK2 gRNA (BRDN0001146379) | addgene partial sequence | sequence record 186331 | hU6-F
TAGAAAGTAATAATTTCTTGGGTAGTTTGCAGTTTTAAAATTATGTTTTAAAATGGACTATCATATGCTT
ACCGTAACTTGAAAGTATTTCGATTTCTTGGCTTTATATATCTTGTGGAAAGGACGAAACACCGTGTTCG
AACTGGTCAACCAAGTTTTAGAGCTAGAAATAGCAAGTTAAAATAAGGCTAGTCCGTTATCAACTTGAAA
AAGTGGCACCGAGTCGGTGCTTTTTTAAGCTTGGCGTAACTAGATCTTGAGACAAATGGCAGTATTCATC
CACAATTTTAAAAGAAAAGGGGGGATTGGGGGGTACAGTGCAGGGGAAAGAATAGTAGACATAATAGCAA
CAGACATACAAACTAAAGAATTACAAAAACAAATTACAAAAATTCAAAATTTTCGGGTTTATTACAGGGA
CAGCAGAGATCCACTTTGGCGCCGGCTCGAGGGGGCCCGGGTGCAAAGATGGATAAAGTTTTAAACAGAG
AGGAATCTTTGCAGCTAATGGACCTTCTAGGTCTTGAAAGGAGTGGGAATTGGCTCCGGTGCCCGTCAGT
GGGCAGAGCG
